>Addgene plasmid #156717 | pD649-HAsp-KAZALD1-Fc(DAPA)-AviTag-6xHis | depositor full sequence | sequence record 302543 | Full Sequence
TTTCAATATTATTGAAGCATTTATCAGGGTTATTGTCTCATGAGCGGATACATATTTGAATGTATTTAGA
AAAATAAACAAATAGGGGTCAGTGTTACAACCAATTAACCAATTCTGAACATTATCGCGAGCCCATTTAT
ACCTGAATATGGCTCATAACACCCCTTGCTCATGACCAAAATCCCTTAACGTGAGTTACGCGCGCGTCGT
TCCACTGAGCGTCAGACCCCGTAGAAAAGATCAAAGGATCTTCTTGAGATCCTTTTTTTCTGCGCGTAAT
CTGCTGCTTGCAAACAAAAAAACCACCGCTACCAGCGGTGGTTTGTTTGCCGGATCAAGAGCTACCAACT
CTTTTTCCGAAGGTAACTGGCTTCAGCAGAGCGCAGATACCAAATACTGTTCTTCTAGTGTAGCCGTAGT
TAGCCCACCACTTCAAGAACTCTGTAGCACCGCCTACATACCTCGCTCTGCTAATCCTGTTACCAGTGGC
TGCTGCCAGTGGCGATAAGTCGTGTCTTACCGGGTTGGACTCAAGACGATAGTTACCGGATAAGGCGCAG
CGGTCGGGCTGAACGGGGGGTTCGTGCACACAGCCCAGCTTGGAGCGAACGACCTACACCGAACTGAGAT
ACCTACAGCGTGAGCTATGAGAAAGCGCCACGCTTCCCGAAGGGAGAAAGGCGGACAGGTATCCGGTAAG
CGGCAGGGTCGGAACAGGAGAGCGCACGAGGGAGCTTCCAGGGGGAAACGCCTGGTATCTTTATAGTCCT
GTCGGGTTTCGCCACCTCTGACTTGAGCGTCGATTTTTGTGATGCTCGTCAGGGGGGCGGAGCCTATGGA
AAAACGCCAGCAACGCGGCCTTTTTACGGTTCCTGGCCTTTTGCTGGCCTTTTGCTCACATGTTCTTTCC
TGCGTTATCCCCTGATTCTGTGGATAACCGTATTACCGCCTTTGAGTGAGCTGATACCGCTCGCCGCAGC
CGAACGACCGAGCGCAGCGAGTCAGTGAGCGAGGAAGCGGAAGGCGAGAGTAGGGAACTGCCAGGCATCA
AACTAAGCAGAAGGCCCCTGACGGATGGCCTTTTTGCGTTTCTACAAACTCTTTCTGTGTTGTAAAACGA
CGGCCAGTCTTAAGCTCGGGCCCCCTGGGCGGTTCTGATAACGAGTAATCGTTAATCCGCAAATAACGTA
AAAACCCGCTTCGGCGGGTTTTTTTATGGGGGGAGTTTAGGGAAAGAGCATTTGTCAGAATATTTAAGGG
CGCCTGTCACTTTGCTTGATATATGAGAATTATTTAACCTTATAAATGAGAAAAAAGCAACGCACTTTAA
ATAAGATACGTTGCTTTTTCGATTGATGAACACCTATAATTAAACTATTCATCTATTATTTATGATTTTT
TGTATATACAATATTTCTAGTTTGTTAAAGAGAATTAAGAAAATAAATCTCGAAAATAATAAAGGGAAAA
TCAGTTTTTGATATCAAAATTATACATGTCAACGATAATACAAAATATAATACAAACTATAAGATGTTAT
CAGTATTTATTATCATTTAGAATAAATTTTGTGTCGCCCTTAATTGTGAGCGGATAACAATTACGAGCTT
CATGCACAGTGGCGTTGACTCAATATTGGCCATTAGCCATATTATTCATTGGTTATATAGCATAAATCAA
TATTGGCTATTGGCCATTGCATACGTTGTATCTATATCATAATATGTACATTTATATTGGCTCATGTCCA
ATATGACCGCCATGTTGGCATTGATTATTGACTAGTTATTAATAGTAATCAATTACGGGGTCATTAGTTC
ATAGCCCATATATGGAGTTCCGCGTTACATAACTTACGGTAAATGGCCCGCCTGGCTGACCGCCCAACGA
CCCCCGCCCATTGACGTCAATAATGACGTATGTTCCCATAGTAACGCCAATAGGGACTTTCCATTGACGT
CAATGGGTGGAGTATTTACGGTAAACTGCCCACTTGGCAGTACATCAAGTGTATCATATGCCAAGTACGC
CCCCTATTGACGTCAATGACGGTAAATGGCCCGCCTGGCATTATGCCCAGTACATGACCTTATGGGACTT
TCCTACTTGGCAGTACATCTACGTATTAGTCATCGCTATTACCATGGTGATGCGGTTTTGGCAGTACATC
AATGGGCGTGGATAGCGGTTTGACTCACGGGGATTTCCAAGTCTCCACCCCATTGACGTCAATGGGAGTT
TGTTTTGGCACCAAAATCAACGGGACTTTCCAAAATGTCGTAACAACTCCGCCCCATTGACGCAAATGGG
CGGTAGGCGTGTACGGTGGGAGGTCTATATAAGCAGAGCTCGTTTAGTGAACCGTCAGATCGCCTGGAGA
CGCCATCCACGCTGTTTTGACCTCCATAGAAGACACCGGGACCGATCCAGCCTCCGCGGCCGGGAACGGT
GCATTGGAACGCGGATTCCCCGTGCCAAGAGTGACGTAAGTACCGCCTATAGAGTCTATAGGCCCACCCC
CTTGGCTTCGTTAGAACGCGGCTACAATTAATACATAACCTTATGTATCATACACATACGATTTAGGTGA
CACTATAGAATAACATCCACTTTGCCTTTCTCTCCACAGGTGTCCACTCCCAGGTCCAACTGCACCTCGG
TTCTATCGAAAACGCGCCTGCTAGCGCCACCATGAAGACCATCATTGCCCTGAGCTACATCTTCTGCCTG
GTGTTCGCTGCGGCCGCCAGACCTTCTCCTGGACCTGATTATCTGCGGAGAGGCTGGATGAGACTGCTGG
CCGAAGGCGAAGGATGTGCCCCTTGTAGACCTGAGGAATGTGCCGCTCCTAGAGGCTGTCTGGCCGGAAG
AGTTAGAGATGCCTGTGGCTGTTGCTGGGAGTGCGCCAATCTGGAAGGACAGCTGTGCGATCTGGACCCC
AGCGCTCACTTTTATGGACACTGTGGCGAGCAGCTGGAATGCAGACTGGATACAGGCGGAGATCTGAGCA
GAGGCGAAGTGCCTGAACCTCTGTGCGCCTGTAGAAGCCAGTCTCCTCTGTGTGGCTCTGACGGCCACAC
CTACTCTCAGATCTGCAGACTGCAAGAGGCCGCCAGGGCCAGACCTGATGCTAATCTGACAGTGGCCCAT
CCTGGACCATGTGAATCTGGCCCTCAGATCGTGTCTCACCCCTACGACACATGGAACGTGACCGGCCAGG
ATGTGATCTTCGGATGCGAGGTGTTCGCTTACCCCATGGCCTCTATCGAGTGGCGGAAGGACGGACTGGA
TATTCAGCTGCCTGGCGACGATCCTCACATCAGCGTTCAGTTTAGAGGCGGCCCACAGAGATTCGAAGTG
ACCGGATGGCTGCAGATTCAGGCCGTGCGACCTTCTGATGAGGGCACCTATAGATGCCTGGGCAGAAATG
CCCTCGGACAGGTGGAAGCTCCTGCCTCTCTGACTGTGCTGACCCCTGATCAGCTGAACAGCACCGGCAT
TCCACAGCTGAGATCCCTGAACCTGGTGCCTGAGGAAGAGGCCGAGAGCGAGGAAAACGACGACTACTAC
GGCGCGCCGGGCGGCGACAAGACCCACACCTGCCCCCCCTGCCCAGCTCCAGAACTGCTGGGAGGGCCTT
CCGTGTTCCTGTTCCCCCCCAAGCCCAAGGACACCCTGATGATCAGCAGGACCCCCGAGGTGACCTGCGT
GGTGGTGGCCGTGTCCCACGAGGACCCAGAGGTGAAGTTCAACTGGTACGTGGACGGCGTGGAGGTGCAC
AACGCCAAGACCAAGCCCAGAGAGGAGCAGTACAACAGCACCTACAGGGTGGTGTCCGTGCTGACCGTGC
TGCACCAGGACTGGCTGAACGGCAAAGAATACAAGTGCAAAGTCTCCAACAAGGCCCTGGCTGCCCCAAT
CGAAAAGACAATCAGCAAGGCCAAGGGCCAGCCACGGGAGCCCCAGGTGTACACCCTGCCCCCCAGCCGG
GAGGAGATGACCAAGAACCAGGTGTCCCTGACCTGTCTGGTGAAGGGCTTCTACCCCAGCGATATCGCCG
TGGAGTGGGAGAGCAACGGCCAGCCCGAGAACAACTACAAGACCACCCCCCCAGTGCTGGACAGCGACGG
CAGCTTCTTCCTGTACAGCAAGCTGACCGTGGACAAGTCCAGGTGGCAGCAGGGCAACGTGTTCAGCTGC
AGCGTGATGCACGAGGCCCTGCACAACCACTACACCCAGAAGTCCCTGAGCCTGAGCCCCGGCGGCAGCG
GTCTTAATGATATTTTCGAGGCTCAGAAGATTGAGTGGCATGAACACCACCACCATCACCACTAAGGCCG
GCCTGTAGTCACTGGCACAACGCGTTACCCGGTAAGCCAATCGGGTATACACGGTCGTCATACTGCAGAC
AGGGTTCTTCTACTTTGCAAGATAGTCTTGAGTAGTAAAATAAATAGATAGAGAAAATCAGCCTCGACTG
TGCCTTCTAGTTGCCAGCCATCTGTTGTTTGCCCCTCCCCCGTGCCTTCCTTGACCCTGGAAGGTGCCAC
TCCCACTGTCCTTTCCTAATAAAATGAGGAAATTGCATCACAACACTCAACCCTATCTCGGTCTATTCTT
TTGATTTATAAGGGATTTTGCCGATTTCGGCCTATTGGTTAAAAAATGAGCTGATTTAACAAAAATTTAA
CGCGAATTAATTCTGTGGAATGTGTGTCAGTTAGGGTGTGGAAAGTCCCCAGGCTCCCCAGCAGGCAGAA
GTATGCAAAGCATGCATCTCAATTAGTCAGCAACCAGGTGTGGAAAGTCCCCAGGCTCCCCAGCAGGCAG
AAGTATGCAAAGCATGCATCTCAATTAGTCAGCAACCATAGTCCCGCCCCTAACTCCGCCCATCCCGCCC
CTAACTCCGCCCAGTTCCGCCCATTCTCCGCCCCATGGCTGACTAATTTTTTTTATTTATGCAGAGGCCG
AGGCCGCCTCTGCCTCTGAGCTATTCCAGAAGTAGTGAGGAGGCTTTTTTGGAGGCCTAGGCTTTTGCAA
AAAGCTCCCGGGAGCTTGTATATCCATTTTCGGATCTGATCAGCACGTGTTGACAATTAATCATCGGCAT
AGTATATCGGCATAGTATAATACGACAAGGTGAGGAACTAAACCATGACCGAGTACAAGCCCACGGTGCG
CCTCGCCACCCGCGACGACGTCCCCAGGGCCGTACGCACCCTCGCCGCCGCGTTCGCCGACTACCCCGCC
ACGCGCCACACCGTCGATCCGGACCGCCACATCGAGCGGGTCACCGAGCTGCAAGAACTCTTCCTCACGC
GCGTCGGGCTCGACATCGGCAAGGTGTGGGTCGCGGACGACGGCGCCGCGGTGGCGGTCTGGACCACGCC
GGAGAGCGTCGAAGCGGGGGCGGTGTTCGCCGAGATCGGCCCGCGCATGGCCGAGTTGAGCGGTTCCCGG
CTGGCCGCGCAGCAACAGATGGAAGGCCTCCTGGCGCCGCACCGGCCCAAGGAGCCCGCGTGGTTCCTGG
CCACCGTCGGCGTCTCGCCCGACCACCAGGGCAAGGGTCTGGGCAGCGCCGTCGTGCTCCCCGGAGTGGA
GGCGGCCGAGCGCGCCGGGGTGCCCGCCTTCCTGGAGACATCCGCGCCCCGCAACCTCCCCTTCTACGAG
CGGCTCGGCTTCACCGTCACCGCCGACGTCGAGGTGCCCGAAGGACCGCGCACCTGGTGCATGACCCGCA
AGCCCGGTGCCTGACACGTGCTACGAGATTTCGATTCCACCGCCGCCTTCTATGAAAGGTTGGGCTTCGG
AATCGTTTTCCGGGACGCCGGCTGGATGATCCTCCAGCGCGGGGATCTCATGCTGGAGTTCTTCGCCCAC
CCCAACTTGTTTATTGCAGCTTATAATGGTTACAAATAAAGCAATAGCATCACAAATTTCACAAATAAAG
CATTTTTTTCACTGCATTCTAGTTGTGGTTTGTCCAAACTCATCAATGTATCTTATCATGTCTGTATACC
GTCGACCTCTAGCTAGAGCTTGGCGTAATCATGGTCATTACCAATGCTTAATCAGTGAGGCACCTATCTC
AGCGATCTGTCTATTTCGTTCATCCATAGTTGCCTGACTCCCCGTCGTGTAGATAACTACGATACGGGAG
GGCTTACCATCTGGCCCCAGCGCTGCGATGATACCGCGAGAACCACGCTCACCGGCTCCGGATTTATCAG
CAATAAACCAGCCAGCCGGAAGGGCCGAGCGCAGAAGTGGTCCTGCAACTTTATCCGCCTCCATCCAGTC
TATTAATTGTTGCCGGGAAGCTAGAGTAAGTAGTTCGCCAGTTAATAGTTTGCGCAACGTTGTTGCCATC
GCTACAGGCATCGTGGTGTCACGCTCGTCGTTTGGTATGGCTTCATTCAGCTCCGGTTCCCAACGATCAA
GGCGAGTTACATGATCCCCCATGTTGTGCAAAAAAGCGGTTAGCTCCTTCGGTCCTCCGATCGTTGTCAG
AAGTAAGTTGGCCGCAGTGTTATCACTCATGGTTATGGCAGCACTGCATAATTCTCTTACTGTCATGCCA
TCCGTAAGATGCTTTTCTGTGACTGGTGAGTACTCAACCAAGTCATTCTGAGAATAGTGTATGCGGCGAC
CGAGTTGCTCTTGCCCGGCGTCAATACGGGATAATACCGCGCCACATAGCAGAACTTTAAAAGTGCTCAT
CATTGGAAAACGTTCTTCGGGGCGAAAACTCTCAAGGATCTTACCGCTGTTGAGATCCAGTTCGATGTAA
CCCACTCGTGCACCCAACTGATCTTCAGCATCTTTTACTTTCACCAGCGTTTCTGGGTGAGCAAAAACAG
GAAGGCAAAATGCCGCAAAAAAGGGAATAAGGGCGACACGGAAATGTTGAATACTCATATTCTTCCTT
Features (pLannotate 1.2.2; 21 found; start..end, strand, type, name):
    119..143     -  CDS            KanR (fragment): aminoglycoside phosphotransferase; aph(3')-Ia; confers resistance to kanamycin
    254..842     +  rep_origin     ori: high-copy-number ColE1/pMB1/pBR322/pUC origin of replication
   1067..1084    +  terminator     rrnB T2 terminator (fragment): transcription terminator T2 from the E. coli rrnB gene
   1109..1128    -  CDS            lacZα (fragment): LacZα fragment of β-galactosidase; lacZ fragment
   1584..1600    +  protein_bind   lac operator: The lac repressor binds to the lac operator to inhibit transcription in E. coli. This inhibition can be relieved by adding lactose or isopropyl-β-D-thiogalactopyranoside (IPTG). lac repressor encoded by lacI
   1843..2146    +  enhancer       CMV enhancer: human cytomegalovirus immediate early enhancer
   2147..2350    +  promoter       CMV promoter: human cytomegalovirus (CMV) immediate early promoter
   2486..2529    +  intron         CMV intron (fragment): modified intron A from human cytomegalovirus
   2581..2599    +  promoter       SP6 promoter: promoter for bacteriophage SP6 RNA polymerase
   2603..2640    +  CDS            IgH signal sequence (fragment): signal sequence from the mouse immunoglobulin heavy chain variable region
   2677..3570    +  CDS            KAZALD1: KAZD1_HUMAN - Experimental evidence at protein level: Swiss-Prot protein existence level 1. Involved in the proliferation of osteoblasts during bone formation and bone regeneration. Promotes matrix assembly (By similarity). From Homo sapiens (Human).
   3586..4263    +  CDS            IGHG1 (fragment): IGHG1_HUMAN - Experimental evidence at protein level: Swiss-Prot protein existence level 1. Constant region of immunoglobulin heavy chains. Immunoglobulins, also known as antibodies, are membrane-bound or secreted glycoproteins produced by B lymphocytes. In the recognition phase of humoral immunity, the membrane-bound immunoglobulins serve as receptors which, upon binding of a specific antigen, trigger the clonal expansion and differentiation of B lymphocytes into immunoglobulins- secreting plasma cells. Secreted immunoglobulins mediate the effector phase of humoral immunity, which results in
   4478..4589    +  polyA_signal   bGH poly(A) signal: bovine growth hormone polyadenylation signal
   4590..4698    +  rep_origin     f1 ori (fragment): f1 bacteriophage origin of replication; arrow indicates direction of (+) strand synthesis
   4712..5041    +  promoter       SV40 promoter: SV40 enhancer and early promoter
   5089..5136    +  promoter       EM7 promoter: synthetic bacterial promoter&nbsp
   5155..5754    +  CDS            PuroR (fragment): puromycin N-acetyltransferase; pac from Streptomyces; confers resistance to puromycin
   5764..5889    +  CDS            ble (fragment): BLE_KLEPN - Experimental evidence at protein level: Swiss-Prot protein existence level 1. Binding protein with a strong affinity to the bleomycin family of antibiotics. Binds to CL990; an antimitotic-antibiotic compound. From Klebsiella pneumoniae.
   5884..6005    +  polyA_signal   SV40 poly(A) signal: SV40 polyadenylation signal
   6058..6918    -  CDS            AmpR: β-lactamase; bla; confers resistance to ampicillin, carbenicillin, and related antibiotics
   6921..89      -  promoter       AmpR promoter (fragment) (across the origin): bla
