[The description below was written by a language model from this plasmid's Addgene catalogue record and pLannotate feature annotations shown in this document.]
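Description:
pD649-HAsp-KAZALD1-Fc(DAPA)-AviTag-6xHis is a mammalian expression plasmid built on the pD649 backbone for producing a secreted, Fc-fused form of human KAZALD1 (also called KAZD1 or IGFBP-rP10). It is propagated in E. coli at high copy through a ColE1/pUC-type origin and selected with ampicillin via a β-lactamase gene. The annotated sequence also carries an SV40 early promoter/EM7 promoter cassette driving a puromycin N-acetyltransferase coding region followed by an SV40 polyadenylation signal, which would allow puromycin selection in mammalian cells, although the catalogue entry does not list a mammalian marker. Short fragments annotated as KanR, lacZα, ble and f1 ori appear to be backbone remnants rather than functional elements.

The expression unit consists of the CMV immediate-early enhancer and promoter, a piece of CMV intron A and an SP6 promoter (usable for in vitro transcription and as a sequencing primer site), followed by an N-terminal secretion signal. The plasmid name designates this leader "HAsp", whereas the automated annotation matches part of it to an immunoglobulin heavy-chain signal sequence. The KAZALD1 insert sits between retained restriction sites and is fused in frame to a human IgG1 Fc region bearing the D265A and P329A (DAPA) substitutions, which are generally used to reduce Fc effector binding. According to the record, an AviTag for site-specific biotinylation and a 6xHis tag for metal-affinity purification follow the Fc, though neither is annotated separately; a bGH polyadenylation signal ends the transcript. The construct belongs to a collection used to map extracellular interactions among human IgSF cell-surface and secreted proteins. The depositor notes that some plasmids in the collection may contain an IS4-like transposase insertion upstream of the CMV promoter; no such element is annotated here.
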