Addgene plasmid #156717: pD649-HAsp-KAZALD1-Fc(DAPA)-AviTag-6xHis
Purpose: Mammalian expression of secreted protein fused to Fc(DAPA)-Avi-6xHis.
Depositing lab: Chris Garcia. Depositing organization: Stanford University. Publication: A Human IgSF Cell-Surface Interactome Reveals a Complex Network of Protein-Protein Interactions. Wojtowicz WM, Vielmetter J, Fernandes RA, Siepe DH, Eastman CL, Chisholm GB, Cox S, Klock H, Anderson PW, Rue SM, Miller JJ, Glaser SM, Bragstad ML, Vance J, Lam AW, Lesley SA, Zinn K, Garcia KC. Cell. 2020 Aug 20;182(4):1027-1043.e17. doi: 10.1016/j.cell.2020.07.025. PubMed 32822567.
Backbone
  Vector backbone: pD649
  Backbone size w/o insert (bp): 6106
  Vector type: Mammalian Expression
Growth in bacteria
  Bacterial resistance: Ampicillin, 100 μg/mL
  Growth temperature: 37°C
  Growth strain: DH5alpha
  Copy number: High Copy
Gene/Insert
  Gene/Insert name: KAZALD1 (alt name: KAZD1)
  Species: H. sapiens (human)
  Insert size (bp): 822
  Mutation: Fc region of human IgG contains D265A and P329A mutations (DAPA)
  Entrez Gene: KAZALD1 (a.k.a. BONO1, FKSG28, FKSG40, FLJ24094, IGFBP-rP10)
  Promoter: CMV/SP6
  Tag / fusion protein: Fc(DAPA)-AviTag-6xHis (C terminal on backbone)
  Cloning method: Restriction Enzyme; 5′ cloning site GCGGCCGC (not destroyed); 3′ cloning site GGCGCGCC (not destroyed)
  Sequencing primers: 5′ ATTTAGGTGACACTATAG; 3′ CACGTACCAGTTGAACTTCACC
Resource information
  A portion of this plasmid was derived from a plasmid made by: synthesis by ThermoFisher
Terms and licenses: Academic/Nonprofit Terms; Industry Terms: Not Available to Industry
Depositor comments: Some plasmids in this collection may have an IS4-like element ISVsa5 family transposase upstream of the CMV promoter.
How to cite: pD649-HAsp-KAZALD1-Fc(DAPA)-AviTag-6xHis was a gift from Chris Garcia (Addgene plasmid # 156717 ; http://n2t.net/addgene:156717 ; RRID:Addgene_156717)
