>Addgene plasmid #156717 | pD649-HAsp-KAZALD1-Fc(DAPA)-AviTag-6xHis | depositor partial sequence | sequence record 302544 | insert (secreted protein)
AGACCTTCTCCTGGACCTGATTATCTGCGGAGAGGCTGGATGAGACTGCTGGCCGAAGGCGAAGGATGTG
CCCCTTGTAGACCTGAGGAATGTGCCGCTCCTAGAGGCTGTCTGGCCGGAAGAGTTAGAGATGCCTGTGG
CTGTTGCTGGGAGTGCGCCAATCTGGAAGGACAGCTGTGCGATCTGGACCCCAGCGCTCACTTTTATGGA
CACTGTGGCGAGCAGCTGGAATGCAGACTGGATACAGGCGGAGATCTGAGCAGAGGCGAAGTGCCTGAAC
CTCTGTGCGCCTGTAGAAGCCAGTCTCCTCTGTGTGGCTCTGACGGCCACACCTACTCTCAGATCTGCAG
ACTGCAAGAGGCCGCCAGGGCCAGACCTGATGCTAATCTGACAGTGGCCCATCCTGGACCATGTGAATCT
GGCCCTCAGATCGTGTCTCACCCCTACGACACATGGAACGTGACCGGCCAGGATGTGATCTTCGGATGCG
AGGTGTTCGCTTACCCCATGGCCTCTATCGAGTGGCGGAAGGACGGACTGGATATTCAGCTGCCTGGCGA
CGATCCTCACATCAGCGTTCAGTTTAGAGGCGGCCCACAGAGATTCGAAGTGACCGGATGGCTGCAGATT
CAGGCCGTGCGACCTTCTGATGAGGGCACCTATAGATGCCTGGGCAGAAATGCCCTCGGACAGGTGGAAG
CTCCTGCCTCTCTGACTGTGCTGACCCCTGATCAGCTGAACAGCACCGGCATTCCACAGCTGAGATCCCT
GAACCTGGTGCCTGAGGAAGAGGCCGAGAGCGAGGAAAACGACGACTACTAC
